Addgene plasmid #65200: pYTK093
Purpose: Encodes LEU2 5' Homology as a Type 8b part to be used in the Dueber YTK system
Depositing lab: John Dueber. Depositing organization: University of California, Berkeley. Publication: A Highly Characterized Yeast Toolkit for Modular, Multipart Assembly. Lee ME, DeLoache WC, Cervantes B, Dueber JE. ACS Synth Biol. 2015 Apr 14. 10.1021/sb500366v PubMed 25871405.
Backbone
  Vector backbone: pYTK001
  Vector type: Bacterial Expression
Growth in bacteria
  Bacterial resistance: Chloramphenicol, 25 μg/mL
  Growth temperature: 37°C
  Growth strain: DH10B
  Copy number: High Copy
Gene/Insert
  Gene/Insert name: LEU2 5' Homology
  Species: S. cerevisiae (budding yeast)
  Cloning method: Restriction Enzyme; 5′ cloning site BsmBI (destroyed during cloning); 3′ cloning site BsmBI (destroyed during cloning)
Terms and licenses: Academic/Nonprofit Terms; Industry Terms: Not Available to Industry
Depositor comments: Combination of part Types 7, 8a, and 8b are used for Yeast Chromosomal Integration in the Dueber YTK. For more information, please visit the supplemental information in PMID:25871405.
How to cite: pYTK093 was a gift from John Dueber (Addgene plasmid # 65200 ; http://n2t.net/addgene:65200 ; RRID:Addgene_65200)
