[The description below was written by a language model from this plasmid's Addgene catalogue record and pLannotate feature annotations shown in this document.]
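Description:
pYTK093 is a small (about 2.2 kb) part-storage plasmid from the Dueber Yeast Toolkit (YTK), a modular, multipart assembly system for building Saccharomyces cerevisiae constructs. It is built on the pYTK001 part entry backbone and is maintained in E. coli as a high-copy plasmid through a ColE1/pUC-type origin. Selection is by chloramphenicol, with the cat (chloramphenicol acetyltransferase) gene driven by its native promoter and followed by a lambda t0 terminator. Although catalogued as a bacterial expression vector, it carries no annotated expression cassette other than the resistance marker. It serves as a donor of a standardized DNA part, not as an expression construct.

The payload is the LEU2 5' homology region from budding yeast, stored as a Type 8b part. It was inserted through BsmBI sites that were destroyed during cloning. The automated annotation labels much of this segment as a predicted S. cerevisiae open reading frame (YC021). This presumably reflects genomic sequence near the LEU2 locus captured within the homology arm and not a gene meant to be expressed, though the record does not comment on it.

According to the depositor's notes, Type 7, 8a and 8b parts are combined in the toolkit for yeast chromosomal integration. In that scheme, this part supplies one of the homology arms that direct an assembled, linearized cassette to the LEU2 locus by homologous recombination, as an alternative to parts giving episomal replication in yeast. The plasmid has no yeast origin or yeast selectable marker of its own, so these functions come from other parts in the assembly.
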