Features (pLannotate 1.2.2; 5 found; start..end, strand, type, name):
     65..439     +  CDS            YC021_YEAST: Protein predicted: Swiss-Prot protein existence level 4. From Saccharomyces cerevisiae (strain ATCC 204508 / S288c) (Baker's yeast).
    551..585     -  terminator     lambda t0 terminator: minimal transcription terminator from phage lambda (Scholtissek and Grosse, 1987)
    659..1315    -  CDS            cat: CAT_ECOLX - Experimental evidence at protein level: Swiss-Prot protein existence level 1. This enzyme is an effector of chloramphenicol resistance in bacteria. From Escherichia coli. This protein is used as a marker in many commonly used cloning vectors, such as pACYC184.
   1316..1413    -  promoter       cat promoter: promoter of the E. coli cat gene encoding chloramphenicol acetyltransferase
   1497..2085    +  rep_origin     ori: high-copy-number ColE1/pMB1/pBR322/pUC origin of replication
>Addgene plasmid #65200 | pYTK093 | depositor full sequence | sequence record 110253 | Full Sequence
TCGGTCTCACAATACCCAGAAGAACAGTAAAATAAAGCAAGGTACGTGAAATTAATATTTTTAAATGGTT
CTAACCGATGCCGAAGAACTGCGCAGTCCGGTTATAACGTCTGACATGTCCTTTTTTGATTTGGAATCCA
ACCACTCAAGTGACTCTGTTCATTTACTTTGCGAAAAATATACCCACAAATTGCCCATCGAAAGTGAATC
GCAAACCACCTTCAGACTGGCACCGACAAAGCAAAGATTATACAGACAGAGTACTTTATACGTACCGTTA
AGTCTCAAGCAAAGGGTTTTCTTATTTACTGAACGGGTAAAGAGTATCTGGGCCGGCTTGCCAAGATGCA
AACCGAATAAGTATTTCAAAGTTGCATTTGCCTTAGCCGTCCTGACACCATTGGCTATTTGGATATTTTA
TATTGACTTTCGTGTACATTGATCACATCGACTGTTCTATTGGCAAATGAACCACGGGCATTGACTATTT
TTCAGGTTACTACTATATATTATCATCACGGGCAAGGATTGTACCCTTGAGACCAGACCAATAAAAAACG
CCCGGCGGCAACCGAGCGTTCTGAACAAATCCAGATGGAGTTCTGAGGTCATTACTGGATCTATCAACAG
GAGTCCAAGCGAGCTCGATATCAAATTACGCCCCGCCCTGCCACTCATCGCAGTACTGTTGTAATTCATT
AAGCATTCTGCCGACATGGAAGCCATCACAAACGGCATGATGAACCTGAATCGCCAGCGGCATCAGCACC
TTGTCGCCTTGCGTATAATATTTGCCCATGGTGAAAACGGGGGCGAAGAAGTTGTCCATATTGGCCACGT
TTAAATCAAAACTGGTGAAACTCACCCAGGGATTGGCTGAAACGAAAAACATATTCTCAATAAACCCTTT
AGGGAAATAGGCCAGGTTTTCACCGTAACACGCCACATCTTGCGAATATATGTGTAGAAACTGCCGGAAA
TCGTCGTGGTATTCACTCCAGAGCGATGAAAACGTTTCAGTTTGCTCATGGAAAACGGTGTAACAAGGGT
GAACACTATCCCATATCACCAGCTCACCGTCTTTCATTGCCATACGAAATTCCGGATGAGCATTCATCAG
GCGGGCAAGAATGTGAATAAAGGCCGGATAAAACTTGTGCTTATTTTTCTTTACGGTCTTTAAAAAGGCC
GTAATATCCAGCTGAACGGTCTGGTTATAGGTACATTGAGCAACTGACTGAAATGCCTCAAAATGTTCTT
TACGATGCCATTGGGATATATCAACGGTGGTATATCCAGTGATTTTTTTCTCCATTTTAGCTTCCTTAGC
TCCTGAAAATCTCGATAACTCAAAAAATACGCCCGGTAGTGATCTTATTTCATTATGGTGAAAGTTGGAA
CCTCTTACGTGCCCGATCAATCATGACCAAAATCCCTTAACGTGAGTTTTCGTTCCACTGAGCGTCAGAC
CCCGTAGAAAAGATCAAAGGATCTTCTTGAGATCCTTTTTTTCTGCGCGTAATCTGCTGCTTGCAAACAA
AAAAACCACCGCTACCAGCGGTGGTTTGTTTGCCGGATCAAGAGCTACCAACTCTTTTTCCGAAGGTAAC
TGGCTTCAGCAGAGCGCAGATACCAAATACTGTTCTTCTAGTGTAGCCGTAGTTAGGCCACCACTTCAAG
AACTCTGTAGCACCGCCTACATACCTCGCTCTGCTAATCCTGTTACCAGTGGCTGCTGCCAGTGGCGATA
AGTCGTGTCTTACCGGGTTGGACTCAAGACGATAGTTACCGGATAAGGCGCAGCGGTCGGGCTGAACGGG
GGGTTCGTGCACACAGCCCAGCTTGGAGCGAACGACCTACACCGAACTGAGATACCTACAGCGTGAGCTA
TGAGAAAGCGCCACGCTTCCCGAAGGGAGAAAGGCGGACAGGTATCCGGTAAGCGGCAGGGTCGGAACAG
GAGAGCGCACGAGGGAGCTTCCAGGGGGAAACGCCTGGTATCTTTATAGTCCTGTCGGGTTTCGCCACCT
CTGACTTGAGCGTCGATTTTTGTGATGCTCGTCAGGGGGGCGGAGCCTATGGAAAAACGCCAGCAACGCG
GCCTTTTTACGGTTCCTGGCCTTTTGCTGGCCTTTTGCTCACATGTTCTTTCCTGCGTTATCCCCTGATT
CTGTGGATAACCGTAG
