>Addgene plasmid #65200 | pYTK093 | addgene partial sequence | sequence record 112781 | CAT-F 5'-GTTTGTGATGGCTTCCATGTC-3'
GAGTGGCAGGGCGGGGCGTAATTTGATATCGAGCTCGCTTGGACTCCTGTTGATAGATCCAGTAATGACC
TCAGAACTCCATCTGGATTTGTTCAGAACGCTCGGTTGCCGCCGGGCGTTTTTTATTGGTCTGGTCTCAA
GGGTACAATCCTTGCCCGTGATGATAATATATAGTAGTAACCTGAAAAATAGTCAATGCCCGTGGTTCAT
TTGCCAATAGAACAGTCGATGTGATCAATGTACACGAAAGTCAATATAAAATATCCAAATAGCCAATGGT
GTCAGGACGGCTAAGGCAAATGCAACTTTGAAATACTTATTCGGTTTGCATCTTGGCAAGCCGGCCCAGA
TACTCTTTACCCGTTCAGTAAATAAGAAAACCCTTTGCTTGAGACTTAACGGTACGTATAAAGTACTCTG
TCTGTATAATCTTTGCTTTGTCGGTGCCAGTCTGAAGGTGGTTTGCGATTCACTTTCGATGGGCAATTTG
TGGGTATATTTTTCGCAAAGTAAATGAACAGAGTCACTTGAGTGGTTGGATTCCAAATCAAAAAAGGACA
TGTCAGACGTTATAACCGGACTGCGCAGTTCTTCGGCATCGGTTAGAACCATTTAAAAATATTAATTTCA
CGTACCTTGCTTTATTTTACTGTTCTTCTGGGTATTGTGAGACCGACTACGGTTATCCACAGAATCAGGG
GATAACGCAGGAAAGAACATGTGAGCAAAAGGCCAGCAAAAGGCCAGGAACCGTAAAAAGGCCGCGTTGC
TGGCG
