>Addgene plasmid #65200 | pYTK093 | addgene partial sequence | sequence record 218324 | pRS414-R 5'-CACCTCTGACTTGAGCGTCG-3'
GCCAGCAACGCGGCCTTTTTACGGTTCCTGGCCTTTTGCTGGCCTTTTGCTCACATGTTCTTTCCTGCGT
TATCCCCTGATTCTGTGGATAACCGTAGTCGGTCTCACAATACCCAGAAGAACAGTAAAATAAAGCAAGG
TACGTGAAATTAATATTTTTAAATGGTTCTAACCGATGCCGAAGAACTGCGCAGTCCGGTTATAACGTCT
GACATGTCCTTTTTTGATTTGGAATCCAACCACTCAAGTGACTCTGTTCATTTACTTTGCGAAAAATATA
CCCACAAATTGCCCATCGAAAGTGAATCGCAAACCACCTTCAGACTGGCACCGACAAAGCAAAGATTATA
CAGACAGAGTACTTTATACGTACCGTTAAGTCTCAAGCAAAGGGTTTTCTTATTTACTGAACGGGTAAAG
AGTATCTGGGCCGGCTTGCCAAGATGCAAACCGAATAAGTATTTCAAAGTTGCATTTGCCTTAGCCGTCC
TGACACCATTGGCTATTTGGATATTTTATATTGACTTTC
